>Addgene plasmid #170631 | pRhaQCas-BsaI | addgene full sequence | sequence record 347616 | Addgene NGS Result
GGCTCTCAAGGGCATCGGTTCTTATGGCTCTTGTATCTATCAGTGAAGCATCAAGACTAACAAACAAAAG
TAGAACAACTGTTCACCGTTACATATCAAAGGGAAAACTGTCCATACCCATGGGGCATGGCGAATTAATC
TTTCTGCGAATTGAGATGACGCCACTGGCTGGGCGTCATCCCGGTTTCCCGGGTAAACACCACCGAAAAA
TAGTTACTATCTTCAAAGCCACATTCGGTCGAAATATCACTGATTAACAGGCGGCTATGCTGGAGAAGAT
ATTGCGCATGACACACTCTGACCTGTCGCAGATATTGATTGATGGTCATTCCAGTCTGCTGGCGAAATTG
CTGACGCAAAACGCGCTCACTGCACGATGCCTCATCACAAAATTTATCCAGCGCAAAGGGACTTTTCAGG
CTAGCCGCCAGCCGGGTAATCAGCTTATCCAGCAACGTTTCGCTGGATGTTGGCGGCAACGAATCACTGG
TGTAACGATGGCGATTCAGCAACATCACCAACTGCCCGAACAGCAACTCAGCCATTTCGTTAGCAAACGG
CACATGCTGACTACTTTCATGCTCAAGCTGACCGATAACCTGCCGCGCCTGCGCCATCCCCATGCTACCT
AAGCGCCAGTGTGGTTGCCCTGCGCTGGCGTTAAATCCCGGAATCGCCCCCTGCCAGTCAAGATTCAGCT
TCAGACGCTCCGGGCAATAAATAATATTCTGCAAAACCAGATCGTTAACGGAAGCGTAGGAGTGTTTATC
GTCAGCATGAATGTAAAAGAGATCGCCACGGGTAATGCGATAAGGGCGATCGTTGAGTACATGCAGGCCA
TTACCGCGCCAGACAATCACCAGCTCACAAAAATCATGTGTATGTTCAGCAAAGACATCTTGCGGATAAC
GGTCAGCCACAGCGACTGCCTGCTGGTCGCTGGCAAAAAAATCATCTTTGAGAAGTTTTAACTGATGCGC
CACCGTGGCTACCTCGGCCAGAGAACGAAGTTGATTATTCGCAATATGGCGTACAAATACGTTGAGAAGA
TTCGCGTTATTGCAGAAAGCCATCCCGTCCCTGGCGAATATCACGCGGTGACCAGTTAAACTCTCGGCGA
AAAAGCGTCGAAAAGTGGTTACTGTCGCTGAATCCACAGCGATAGGCGATGTCAGTAACGCTGGCCTCGC
TGTGGCGTAGCAGATGTCGGGCTTTCATCAGTCGCAGGCGGTTCAGGTATCGCTGAGGCGTCAGTCCCGT
TTGCTGCTTAAGCTGCCGATGTAGCGTACGCAGTGAAAGAGAAAATTGATCCGCCACGGCATCCCAATTC
ACCTCATCGGCAAAATGGTCCTCCAGCCAGGCCAGAAGCAAGTTGAGACGTGATGCGCTGTTTTCCAGGT
TCTCCTGCAAACTGCTTTTACGCAGCAAGAGCAGTAATTGCATAAACAAGATCTCGCGACTGGCGGTCGA
GGGTAAATCATTTTCCCCTTCCTGCTGTTCCATCTGTGCAACCAGCTGTCGCACCTGCTGCAATACGCTG
TGGTTAACGCGCCAGTGAGACGGATACTGCCCATCCAGCTCTTGTGGCAGCAACTGATTCAGCCCGGCGA
GAAACTGAAATCGATCCGGCGAGCGATACAGCACATTGGTCAGACACAGATTATCGGTATGTTCATACAG
ATGCCGATCATGATCGCGTACGAAACAGACCGTGCCACCGGTGATGGTATAGGGCTGCCCATTAAACACA
TGAATACCCGTGCCATGTTCGACAATCACAATTTCATGAAAATCATGATGATGTTCAGGAAAATCCGCCT
GCGGGAGCCGGGGTTCTATCGCCACGGACGCGTTACCAGACGGAAAAAAATCCACACTATGTAATACGGT
CATACTGGCCTCCTGATGTCGTCAACACGGCGAAATAGTAATCACGAGGTCAGGTTCTTACCTTAAATTT
TCGACGGAAAACCACGTAAAAAACGTCGATTTTTCAAGATACAGCGTGAATTTTCAGGAAATGCGGTGAG
CATCACATCACCACAATTCAGCAAATTGTGAACATCATCACGTTCATCTTTCCCTGGTTGCCAATGGCCC
ATTTTCCTGTCAGTAACGAGAAGGTCGCGAATTCAGGCGCTTTTTAGACTGGTCGTAAAGGAGATATACC
ATGGGTGAACTGCCGAGTAGGTAGCTGATAACGAGACCTCTGGTCTCGTGAACTGCCGAGTAGGTAGCTG
ATAACGGATCCGAATTCGAGCTCGGCGCGCCTGCAGGTCGACAAGCTTGCGGCCGCAATACGGTCATACT
GGCCTCCTGATGTCGTCAACACGGCGAAATAGTAATCACGAGGTCAGGTTCTTACCTTAAATTTTCGACG
GAAAACCACGTAAAAAACGTCGATTTTTCAAGATACAGCGTGAATTTTCAGGAAATGCGGTGAGCATCAC
ATCACCACAATTCAGCAAATTGTGAACATCATCACGTTCATCTTTCCCTGGTTGCCAATGGCCCATTTTC
CTGTCAGTAACGAGAAGGTCGCGAATTCAGGCGCTTTTTAGACTGGTCGTAATAAAGGAGATATACATAT
GTTTTTGCAAAGACCTAAACCTTACAGCGATGAAAGTTTAGAAAGTTTCTTTATCCGAGTGGCTAACAAA
AATGGCTACGGTGATGTCCATCGCTTCCTAGAAGCCACTAAACGATTCCTTCAAGACATTGACCATAATG
GCTATCAAACCTTTCCGACTGATATAACTCGGATAAACCCATACTCAGCTAAAAACAGTTCCAGCGCACG
AACTGCGTCATTCCTGAAACTTGCACAATTGACATTTAATGAACCGCCAGAGCTACTTGGGTTGGCAATT
AACAGAACAAACATGAAATACTCGCCGTCAACTAGCGCGGTTGTTAGAGGTGCAGAAGTCTTTCCTCGCA
GTTTACTACGGACGCACTCCATCCCCTGCTGTCCTTTGTGTCTGCGAGAAAATGGCTACGCCTCCTACCT
TTGGCACTTTCAGGGGTACGAATACTGCCACAGCCATAACGTACCTTTAATTACCACTTGTAGCTGTGGT
AAGGAGTTTGACTACCGAGTATCTGGGTTAAAGGGCATTTGCTGCAAATGCAAGGAGCCTATCACCTTAA
CCAGCAGGGAGAACGGTCATGAGGCAGCGTGTACTGTTTCAAACTGGCTTGCTGGCCATGAATCTAAACC
TCTGCCAAATCTTCCTAAAAGCTACCGATGGGGTTTAGTTCATTGGTGGATGGGTATTAAAGATAGCGAG
TTCGATCACTTTTCGTTCGTTCAATTTTTCTCAAACTGGCCAAGGTCATTCCACTCGATAATCGAAGATG
AAGTAGAGTTCAACCTTGAGCATGCTGTTGTCAGCACGTCTGAATTACGACTAAAAGATCTTCTTGGTCG
ATTGTTTTTCGGTTCAATTCGGTTACCTGAGCGGAATCTTCAACACAATATCATCCTTGGTGAGCTTCTC
TGCTATTTAGAAAATCGTTTATGGCAAGACAAGGGATTAATCGCCAACCTCAAAATGAACGCGTTAGAGG
CGACTGTAATGTTAAATTGTAGCCTCGATCAGATTGCATCAATGGTTGAACAACGCATCTTGAAGCCAAA
TCGAAAAAGCAAGCCCAACAGCCCTCTTGATGTTACCGATTATCTATTTCATTTCGGCGATATTTTCTGT
CTTTGGTTAGCTGAGTTCCAAAGCGATGAGTTTAACCGTTCGTTTTATGTGTCGAGGTGGTAAATGCAAA
CTCTGAAAGAACTAATCGCATCCAATCCTGACGACTTAACAACTGAACTTAAGAGAGCATTTCGTCCACT
CACACCGCATATTGCAATTGATGGTAATGAACTTGACGCACTGACGATATTAGTCAATTTAACCGATAAG
ACTGATGATCAGAAAGACCTGCTCGATCGAGCCAAATGCAAGCAAAAACTTCGAGATGAAAAATGGTGGG
CTAGCTGCATAAATTGCGTTAATTACAGACAAAGCCATAACCCAAAATTCCCGGATATACGTTCTGAAGG
CGTGATTCGAACCCAAGCCCTGGGTGAATTACCGAGTTTCCTACTCTCGTCCTCAAAAATCCCACCATAC
CATTGGTCATATAGCCATGATTCAAAATACGTCAACAAAAGCGCATTCCTCACCAATGAGTTTTGTTGGG
ATGGTGAGATCTCATGTTTGGGTGAGCTTCTTAAAGATGCAGATCACCCACTTTGGAATACTTTGAAAAA
GTTAGGTTGTTCTCAAAAAACTTGCAAAGCAATGGCAAAACAACTAGCTGATATTACTCTCACGACTATC
AATGTCACACTCGCACCAAATTACCTGACTCAAATATCTCTCCCCGATAGTGATACATCCTACATTTCAC
TCTCTCCTGTTGCATCGCTATCGATGCAAAGCCACTTTCATCAGAGGCTCCAAGATGAAAATCGGCATAG
CGCGATAACGCGGTTTAGCCGAACTACCAACATGGGGGTCACTGCGATGACATGTGGCGGCGCATTTAGA
ATGTTAAAGTCTGGCGCTAAGTTTTCCAGCCCCCCTCATCACCGATTAAACAGTAAACGAAGTTGGTTGA
CGTCAGAGCATGTTCAGTCATTAAAACAGTACCAGCGCCTCAACAAAAGCCTCATACCTGAAAACTCTCG
GATTGCACTCCGTAGAAAATACAAAATCGAGCTTCAAAATATGGTCAGATCTTGGTTTGCAATGCAAGAC
CATACCCTTGATTCGAACATACTTATCCAACATTTGAATCATGACCTATCTTACTTAGGAGCCACAAAAC
GTTTTGCATACGATCCAGCGATGACCAAGCTCTTTACTGAGCTTTTGAAACGAGAGTTATCAAATTCAAT
CAATAATGGTGAGCAACACACTAATGGATCGTTTTTAGTCCTACCGAATATCAGGGTTTGTGGCGCAACA
GCTTTAAGCTCCCCGGTAACGGTGGGGATTCCATCACTTACAGCTTTCTTTGGCTTCGTTCACGCATTTG
AACGGAATATAAATCGCACCACCTCATCGTTTCGTGTTGAATCCTTTGCGATATGCGTCCATCAACTACA
TGTCGAGAAGCGAGGTTTGACAGCAGAGTTTGTGGAAAAAGGCGACGGGACTATATCCGCTCCCGCGACC
CGGGATGACTGGCAGTGTGATGTCGTATTTAGCCTTATTTTGAACACCAACTTTGCTCAACATATTGACC
AAGATACGTTAGTTACATCACTACCAAAGCGATTGGCTCGGGGTTCAGCAAAAATTGCGATTGATGACTT
TAAACATATCAACTCATTCTCGACATTAGAAACAGCGATCGAATCTCTGCCAATAGAAGCTGGTAGGTGG
TTATCACTTTACGCACAGTCAAACAATAATCTAAGTGATCTATTAGCAGCCATGACAGAGGACCATCAGC
TCATGGCAAGCTGCGTCGGTTACCACTTGTTAGAAGAGCCCAAAGATAAACCAAACTCCCTCAGAGGTTA
CAAACACGCTATCGCCGAGTGCATCATTGGACTCATTAACTCAATCACCTTTAGCTCAGAGACTGATCCC
AACACAATCTTTTGGTCGCTAAAGAACTATCAAAACTACCTAGTGGTACAGCCAAGGAGTATCAACGATG
AAACTACCGACAAATCTAGCCTATGAGCGCTCTATCGACCCATCAGATGTCTGTTTTTTTGTCGTCTGGC
CCGATGATAGAAAAACACCTTTAACCTACAATTCTCGTACTCTGCTCGGGCAAATGGAAGCGGCATCATT
AGCCTATGATGTCTCAGGTCAACCAATAAAAAGTGCCACCGCTGAGGCGTTAGCTCAAGGGAACCCTCAT
CAAGTTGATTTCTGCCACGTTCCATACGGTGCGAGTCATATTGAATGCAGTTTCTCCGTCTCGTTTTCTT
CTGAACTACGTCAACCATATAAGTGTAACTCAAGCAAAGTTAAACAAACGCTAGTGCAATTAGTCGAGCT
CTACGAAACGAAAATCGGCTGGACTGAGCTAGCAACCCGATATTTGATGAACATTTGCAACGGTAAATGG
CTGTGGAAAAATACCCGTAAAGCCTATTGCTGGAACATTGTACTTACACCTTGGCCTTGGAACGGGGAAA
AGGTTGGATTTGAAGATATTCGTACTAACTACACCTCACGGCAAGACTTTAAAAATAATAAAAATTGGTC
TGCTATAGTTGAAATGATCAAAACCGCATTTTCTAGTACTGATGGGCTGGCGATATTTGAAGTCAGGGCC
ACCTTGCACTTGCCAACGAATGCTATGGTGCGGCCAAGCCAAGTTTTCACAGAAAAAGAAAGTGGCAGTA
AAAGTAAATCTAAAACTCAAAACAGTCGAGTTTTTCAGAGTACAACTATTGATGGTGAACGATCGCCAAT
ACTAGGGGCCTTTAAAACGGGAGCAGCTATTGCAACCATTGACGACTGGTATCCTGAAGCCACTGAGCCA
CTAAGGGTCGGACGGTTTGGGGTTCATCGCGAAGATGTCACTTGCTACCGTCATCCGTCTACCGGAAAAG
ATTTTTTCTCGATATTACAACAAGCAGAGCACTATATTGAAGTGTTGAGCGCCAACAAAACTCCCGCTCA
AGAAACTATCAACGACATGCACTTTTTAATGGCTAACCTGATTAAGGGTGGGATGTTCCAGCATAAAGGA
GACTGACTGTGAAATGGTATTATAAGACAATCACCTTTCTGCCAGAGTTGTGCAACAACGAGTCACTGGC
TGCAAAGTGTCTCCGCGTTCTGCATGGATTTAACTATCAGTATGAGACACGAAATATCGGCGTTTCATTT
CCGCTTTGGTGTGATGCAACGGTTGGAAAAAAGATTTCATTTGTCAGCAAGAACAAGATAGAACTCGACT
TACTACTTAAACAACACTATTTCGTCCAAATGGAACAACTTCAATACTTTCATATATCCAACACTGTTCT
CGTCCCAGAAGATTGTACATACGTTTCCTTTAGACGCTGTCAATCTATAGATAAGCTCACAGCAGCAGGG
CTGGCAAGGAAAATCAGACGCCTGGAGAAACGTGCTCTATCTAGAGGCGAGCAATTTGACCCATCATCTT
TTGCTCAAAAAGAGCATACTGCAATAGCGCACTACCACTCACTTGGGGAGTCCAGCAAACAGACGAACCG
CAACTTTCGACTCAATATCAGGATGCTCTCGGAGCAACCCCGTGAGGGGAACTCGATTTTTAGTAGCTAT
GGCTTATCAAATTCAGAAAACTCGTTTCAGCCTGTACCCTTAATCTGACCTAGGCTGCTGCCACCGCTGA
GCAATAACTAGCATAACCCCTTGGGGCCTCTAAACGGGTCTTGAGGGGTTTTTTGCTGAAACCTCAGGCA
TTTGAGAAGCACACGGTCACACTGCTTCCGGTAGTCAATAAACCGGTAAACCAGCAATAGACATAAGCGG
CTATTTAACGACCCTGCCCTGAACCGACGACCGGGTCATCGTGGCCGGATCTTGCGGCCCCTCGGCTTGA
ACGAATTGTTAGACATTATTTGCCGACTACCTTGGTGATCTCGCCTTTCACGTAGTGGACAAATTCTTCC
AACTGATCTGCGCGCGAGGCCAAGCGATCTTCTTCTTGTCCAAGATAAGCCTGTCTAGCTTCAAGTATGA
CGGGCTGATACTGGGCCGGCAGGCGCTCCATTGCCCAGTCGGCAGCGACATCCTTCGGCGCGATTTTGCC
GGTTACTGCGCTGTACCAAATGCGGGACAACGTAAGCACTACATTTCGCTCATCGCCAGCCCAGTCGGGC
GGCGAGTTCCATAGCGTTAAGGTTTCATTTAGCGCCTCAAATAGATCCTGTTCAGGAACCGGATCAAAGA
GTTCCTCCGCCGCTGGACCTACCAAGGCAACGCTATGTTCTCTTGCTTTTGTCAGCAAGATAGCCAGATC
AATGTCGATCGTGGCTGGCTCGAAGATACCTGCAAGAATGTCATTGCGCTGCCATTCTCCAAATTGCAGT
TCGCGCTTAGCTGGATAACGCCACGGAATGATGTCGTCGTGCACAACAATGGTGACTTCTACAGCGCGGA
GAATCTCGCTCTCTCCAGGGGAAGCCGAAGTTTCCAAAAGGTCGTTGATCAAAGCTCGCCGCGTTGTTTC
ATCAAGCCTTACGGTCACCGTAACCAGCAAATCAATATCACTGTGTGGCTTCAGGCCGCCATCCACTGCG
GAGCCGTACAAATGTACGGCCAGCAACGTCGGTTCGAGATGGCGCTCGATGACGCCAACTACCTCTGATA
GTTGAGTCGATACTTCGGCGATCACCGCTTCCCTCATACTCTTCCTTTTTCAATATTATTGAAGCATTTA
TCAGGGTTATTGTCTCATGAGCGGATACATATTTGAATGTATTTAGAAAAATAAACAAATAGCTAGCTCA
CTCGGTCGCTACGCTCCGGGCGTGAGACTGCGGCGGGCGCTGCGGACACATACAAAGTTACCCACAGATT
CCGTGGATAAGCAGGGGACTAACATGTGAGGCAAAACAGCAGGGCCGCGCCGGTGGCGTTTTTCCATAGG
CTCCGCCCTCCTGCCAGAGTTCACATAAACAGACGCTTTTCCGGTGCATCTGTGGGAGCCGTGAGGCTCA
ACCATGAATCTGACAGTACGGGCGAAACCCGACAGGACTTAAAGATCCCCACCGTTTCCGGCGGGTCGCT
CCCTCTTGCGCTCTCCTGTTCCGACCCTGCCGTTTACCGGATACCTGTTCCGCCTTTCTCCCTTACGGGA
AGTGTGGCGCTTTCTCATAGCTCACACACTGGTATCTCGGCTCGGTGTAGGTCGTTCGCTCCAAGCTGGG
CTGTAAGCAAGAACTCCCCGTTCAGCCCGACTGCTGCGCCTTATCCGGTAACTGTTCACTTGAGTCCAAC
CCGGAAAAGCACGGTAAAACGCCACTGGCAGCAGCCATTGGTAACTGGGAGTTCGCAGAGGATTTGTTTA
GCTAAACACGCGGTTGCTCTTGAAGTGTGCGCCAAAGTCCGGCTACACTGGAAGGACAGATTTGGTTGCT
GTGCTCTGCGAAAGCCAGTTACCACGGTTAAGCAGTTCCCCAACTGACTTAACCTTCGATCAAACCACCT
CCCCAGGTGGTTTTTTCGAAGGTTAAGTCAGTTGGGGAACTGCTTAACCTTCGATCAAACCACCTCCCCA
GGTGGTTTTTTCGTTTACAGGGCAAAAGATTACGCGCAGAAAAAAAGGATCTCAAGAAGATCCTTTGATC
TTTTCTACTGAACCGCTCTAGATTTCAGTGCAATTTATCTCTTCAAATGTAGCACCTGAAGTCAGCCCCA
TACGATATAAGTTGTAATTCTCATGTTAGTCATGCCCCGCGCCCACCGGAAGGAGCTGACTGGGTTGGAA
Features (pLannotate 1.2.2; 11 found; start..end, strand, type, name):
    135..983     -  CDS            rhaR: transcriptional activator of rhaR and rhaS; E. coli rhaR; needed for rhamnose-dependent activation of the rhaB promoter
   1057..1893    -  CDS            rhaS: positive regulator of the rhaB promoter; E. coli rhaS; activated by L-rhamnose
   2039..2157    +  promoter       rhaB promoter: promoter of the E. coli rhaBAD operon, conferring tight induction with L-rhamnose and repression with D-glucose in the presence of RhaR and RhaS (Giacalone et al., 2006)
   2453..2571    +  promoter       rhaB promoter: promoter of the E. coli rhaBAD operon, conferring tight induction with L-rhamnose and repression with D-glucose in the presence of RhaR and RhaS (Giacalone et al., 2006)
   7333..7350    +  CDS            SET1 (fragment): solubility-enhancement tag derived from T7 phage gene 10B
   7358..7405    +  terminator     T7 terminator: transcription terminator for bacteriophage T7 RNA polymerase
   7576..8367    -  CDS            SmR: aminoglycoside adenylyltransferase (Murphy, 1985); aadA; confers resistance to spectinomycin and streptomycin
   8368..8459    -  promoter       AmpR promoter: bla
   8507..9188    -  rep_origin     CloDF13 ori (fragment): Plasmids containing the CloDF13 (CDF) origin of replication can be propagated in E. coli cells that contain additional plasmids with compatible origins.
   9213..9310    -  rep_origin     CloDF13 ori (fragment): Plasmids containing the CloDF13 (CDF) origin of replication can be propagated in E. coli cells that contain additional plasmids with compatible origins.
   9407..19      -  CDS            TcR (fragment) (across the origin): tetracycline efflux protein; tet; confers resistance to tetracycline
