[The description below was written by a language model from this plasmid's Addgene catalogue record and pLannotate feature annotations shown in this document.]
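Description:
pRhaQCas-BsaI is a 9,450-nt bacterial expression plasmid built on the pCDFDuet-1 backbone for rhamnose-inducible production of the targeting module of a Vibrio cholerae CRISPR-associated transposase system. It replicates from the CloDF13 (CDF) origin, which is compatible with other common origins and so allows it to be kept in E. coli alongside additional plasmids. Selection is through the aadA (SmR) gene, driven here by the AmpR (bla) promoter, which confers streptomycin and spectinomycin resistance. The repository lists it as high copy. A short tetracycline-resistance fragment spanning the sequence origin and a small SET1 tag fragment just before the T7 terminator appear to be annotation remnants rather than functional parts.

The recorded insert, assembled by Gibson cloning, comprises VchTniQ, VchCas8, VchCas7 and VchCas6 together with a CRISPR array designated "BsaI". The name suggests a BsaI-based site for inserting spacers, although the record does not describe it further. These genes are not annotated individually in the feature table. They presumably occupy the large unannotated stretch between the second rhaB promoter and the T7 terminator. Two copies of the E. coli rhaB promoter are present, and the regulators rhaS and rhaR are encoded divergently upstream. Together these give tight induction by L-rhamnose and repression by glucose. Which promoter drives the protein genes and which drives the CRISPR array is not stated.

In such systems TniQ and the Cas8/Cas7/Cas6 Cascade complex use the crRNA to direct transposition to a chosen DNA site. No core transposase genes or donor element are listed for this plasmid. The stated purpose is expression of CRISPR-associated transposases, in work on multicopy chromosomal integration for programming cells.
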