Addgene plasmid #170631: pRhaQCas-BsaI
Purpose: Expression of CRISPR-associated transposases
Depositing lab: Sheng Yang. Depositing organization: CAS Center for Excellence in Molecular Plant Sciences ("CEMPS"). Publication: Programming Cells by Multicopy Chromosomal Integration Using CRISPR-Associated Transposases. Zhang Y, Yang J, Yang S, Zhang J, Chen J, Tao R, Jiang Y, Yang J, Yang S. CRISPR J. 2021 Jun;4(3):350-359. doi: 10.1089/crispr.2021.0018. PubMed 34152213.
Backbone
  Vector backbone: pCDFDuet-1
  Vector type: Bacterial Expression
Growth in bacteria
  Bacterial resistance: Streptomycin, 50 μg/mL
  Growth temperature: 37°C
  Growth strain: DH5alpha
  Copy number: High Copy
Gene/Insert
  Gene/Insert name: VchTniQ, VchCas8, VchCas7, VchCas6, CRISPR(BsaI)
  Species: Vibrio cholera
  Cloning method: Gibson Cloning
Terms and licenses: Academic/Nonprofit Terms; Industry Terms: Not Available to Industry
How to cite: pRhaQCas-BsaI was a gift from Sheng Yang (Addgene plasmid # 170631 ; http://n2t.net/addgene:170631 ; RRID:Addgene_170631)
